Addgene plasmid #154753: pEPYC1CB0514
Purpose: MoClo Level 1 luciferase reporter
Depositing lab: Nicola Patron. Depositing organization: Earlham Institute. Publication: Rational design of minimal synthetic promoters for plants. Cai YM, Kallam K, Tidd H, Gendarini G, Salzman A, Patron NJ. Nucleic Acids Res. 2020 Aug 28. pii: 5897334. doi: 10.1093/nar/gkaa682. PubMed 32856047.
Backbone
  Vector backbone: pICH47732
  Vector type: Synthetic Biology
Growth in bacteria
  Bacterial resistance: Ampicillin, 100 μg/mL
  Growth temperature: 37°C
  Growth strain: NEB Stable
  Copy number: High Copy
Gene/Insert
  Gene/Insert name: MinSyn_063 Firefly luciferase expression cassette [MinSyn_063::TMV::LucF::Flag::ocsT]
  Species: Synthetic
  Cloning method: Restriction Enzyme; 5′ cloning site BsaI (destroyed during cloning); 3′ cloning site BsaI (destroyed during cloning)
Terms and licenses: Academic/Nonprofit Terms; Industry Terms: Not Available to Industry
Depositor comments: Please visit https://www.biorxiv.org/content/10.1101/2020.05.14.095406v1 for bioRxiv preprint.
How to cite: pEPYC1CB0514 was a gift from Nicola Patron (Addgene plasmid # 154753 ; http://n2t.net/addgene:154753 ; RRID:Addgene_154753)
