[The description below was written by a language model from this plasmid's Addgene catalogue record and pLannotate feature annotations shown in this document.]
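Description:
pEPYC1CB0514 is a MoClo (Golden Gate modular cloning) Level 1 plasmid built in the pICH47732 acceptor backbone, carrying a single plant transcriptional unit that reports promoter activity through firefly luciferase. The backbone is a binary-type vector. It has a high-copy ColE1/pUC origin and an ampicillin resistance gene (β-lactamase with its own promoter) for propagation and selection in E. coli. It also carries the broad-host-range incP oriV with the trfA replication initiator gene, which allows maintenance in Agrobacterium. Left and right nopaline-type T-DNA border repeats flank the cargo, so the cassette can be delivered to plant cells by Agrobacterium or used directly as plasmid DNA. The parts were assembled with BsaI, and those sites were destroyed during cloning.

The payload, described as MinSyn_063::TMV::LucF::Flag::ocsT, lies between the borders. MinSyn_063 is a synthetic minimal plant promoter. The automated annotation recognises only a short stretch in this region as resembling the nopaline synthase promoter, which is not evidence that a full NOS promoter is present. Downstream comes the tobacco mosaic virus Ω leader, a 5' translational enhancer, followed by the firefly luciferase (luc+) coding sequence. The catalogue name indicates a Flag epitope tag after luciferase, but it is not separately annotated in the feature table. The octopine synthase terminator closes the unit. A small TetR fragment in the backbone appears to be a cloning remnant.

The construct comes from work on the rational design of minimal synthetic promoters for plants, where luciferase output serves as a quantitative readout of the strength of the MinSyn_063 promoter. The record does not state which assay system or normalisation control was used.
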