Features (pLannotate 1.2.2; 13 found; start..end, strand, type, name):
      1..632     -  rep_origin     oriV: incP origin of replication
    724..748     +  misc_feature   LB T-DNA repeat: left border repeat from nopaline C58 T-DNA
    893..914     +  promoter       NOS promoter (fragment): nopaline synthase promoter
    993..1048    +  misc_feature   TMV Ω: translational enhancer from the tobacco mosaic virus 5'-leader sequence (Gallie et al., 1988)
   1050..2699    +  CDS            luciferase: firefly luciferase; luc+; enhanced luc+ version of the luciferase gene
   2797..3504    +  terminator     OCS terminator: octopine synthase terminator
   3553..3577    +  misc_feature   RB T-DNA repeat: right border repeat from nopaline C58 T-DNA
   3689..3709    -  CDS            TetR (fragment): tetracycline resistance regulatory protein; tetR
   3736..4881    -  CDS            trfA: TRFA_ECOLX - Experimental evidence at protein level: Swiss-Prot protein existence level 1. Also involved in plasmid copy number control, promoting intermolecular coupling of protein bound iterons at oriV, which inhibits replication initiation. From Escherichia coli.
   5217..5805    -  rep_origin     ori: high-copy-number ColE1/pMB1/pBR322/pUC origin of replication
   5976..6836    -  CDS            AmpR: β-lactamase; bla; confers resistance to ampicillin, carbenicillin, and related antibiotics
   6837..6941    -  promoter       AmpR promoter: bla
   6958..7027    -  rep_origin     oriV (fragment): incP origin of replication
>Addgene plasmid #154753 | pEPYC1CB0514 | addgene full sequence | sequence record 318551 | Addgene NGS Result
AGCGGGCCGGGAGGGTTCGAGAAGGGGGGGCACCCCCCTTCGGCGTGCGCGGTCACGCGCACAGGGCGCA
GCCCTGGTTAAAAACAAGGTTTATAAATATTGGTTTAAAAGCAGGTTAAAAGACAGGTTAGCGGTGGCCG
AAAAACGGGCGGAAACCCTTGCAAATGCTGGATTTTCTGCCTGTGGACAGCCCCTCAAATGTCAATAGGT
GCGCCCCTCATCTGTCAGCACTCTGCCCCTCAAGTGTCAAGGATCGCGCCCCTCATCTGTCAGTAGTCGC
GCCCCTCAAGTGTCAATACCGCAGGGCACTTATCCCCAGGCTTGTCCACATCATCTGTGGGAAACTCGCG
TAAAATCAGGCGTTTTCGCCGATTTGCGAGGCTGGCCAGCTCCACGTCGCCGGCCGAAATCGAGCCTGCC
CCTCATCTGTCAACGCCGCGCCGGGTGAGTCGGCCCCTCAAGTGTCAACGTCCGCCCCTCATCTGTCAGT
GAGGGCCAAGTTTTCCGCGAGGTATCCACAACGCCGGCGGCCGCGGTGTCTCGCACACGGCTTCGACGGC
GTTTCTGGCGCGTTTGCAGGGCCATAGACGGCCGCCAGCCCAGCGGCGAGGGCAACCAGCCCGGTGAGCG
TCGCAAAGGAGATCCTGATCTGACTGATGGGCTGCCTGTATCGAGTGGTGATTTTGTGCCGAGCTGCCGG
TCGGGGAGCTGTTGGCTGGCTGGTGGCAGGATATATTGTGGTGTAAACAAATTGACGCTTAGACAACTTA
ATAACACATTGCGGACGTTTTTAATGTACTGGGGTGGATGCAGTGGGCCCCACTCTGTGAAGACAATGCC
GAATTCGGATCCGGAGGGAGGCGTGTCGTTTTAGTGAGGAACCATTATTGCGATGAGCTAAGCACATACG
TCAGTCACTATCAGCCTATATAAGGTTTTGCTATTCATTGAAAGCAGTAGTGACTGATTTGTATATATAC
TGTATTTTTACAACAATTACCAACAACAACAAACAACAAACAACATTACAATTACTATTTACAATTACAA
TGGAGGACGCCAAAAACATAAAGAAAGGCCCGGCGCCATTCTATCCGCTGGAAGATGGAACCGCTGGAGA
GCAACTGCATAAGGCTATGAAGAGATACGCCCTGGTTCCTGGAACAATTGCTTTTACAGATGCACATATC
GAGGTGGACATCACTTACGCTGAGTACTTCGAAATGTCCGTTCGGTTGGCAGAAGCTATGAAACGATATG
GGCTGAATACAAATCACAGAATCGTCGTATGCAGTGAAAACTCTCTTCAATTCTTTATGCCGGTGTTGGG
CGCGTTATTTATCGGAGTTGCAGTTGCGCCCGCGAACGACATTTATAATGAACGTGAATTGCTCAACAGT
ATGGGCATTTCGCAGCCTACCGTGGTGTTCGTTTCCAAAAAGGGGTTGCAAAAAATTTTGAACGTGCAAA
AAAAGCTCCCAATCATCCAAAAAATTATTATCATGGATTCTAAAACGGATTACCAGGGATTTCAGTCGAT
GTACACGTTCGTCACATCTCATCTACCTCCCGGTTTTAATGAATACGATTTTGTGCCAGAGTCCTTCGAT
AGGGACAAGACAATTGCACTGATCATGAACTCCTCTGGATCTACTGGTCTGCCTAAAGGTGTCGCTCTGC
CTCATAGAACTGCCTGCGTGAGATTCTCGCATGCCAGAGATCCTATTTTTGGCAATCAAATCATTCCGGA
TACTGCGATTTTAAGTGTTGTTCCATTCCATCACGGTTTTGGAATGTTTACTACACTCGGATATTTGATA
TGTGGATTTCGAGTCGTCTTAATGTATAGATTTGAAGAAGAACTGTTTCTGAGGAGCCTTCAGGATTACA
AGATTCAAAGTGCGCTGCTGGTGCCAACCCTATTCTCCTTCTTCGCCAAAAGCACTCTGATTGACAAATA
CGATTTATCTAATTTACACGAAATTGCTTCTGGTGGCGCTCCCCTCTCTAAGGAAGTCGGGGAAGCGGTT
GCCAAGAGGTTCCATCTGCCAGGTATCAGGCAAGGATATGGGCTCACTGAGACTACATCAGCTATTCTGA
TTACACCCGAGGGGGATGATAAACCGGGCGCGGTCGGTAAAGTTGTTCCATTTTTTGAAGCGAAGGTTGT
GGATCTGGATACCGGGAAAACGCTGGGCGTTAATCAAAGAGGCGAACTGTGTGTGAGAGGTCCTATGATT
ATGTCCGGTTATGTAAACAATCCGGAAGCGACCAACGCCTTGATTGACAAGGATGGATGGCTACATTCTG
GAGACATAGCTTACTGGGACGAGGACGAACACTTCTTCATCGTTGACCGCCTGAAGTCTCTGATTAAGTA
CAAAGGCTATCAGGTGGCTCCCGCTGAATTGGAATCCATCTTGCTCCAACACCCCAACATCTTCGACGCA
GGTGTCGCAGGTCTGCCCGACGATGACGCCGGTGAACTTCCCGCCGCCGTTGTTGTTTTGGAGCACGGAA
AGACGATGACGGAAAAAGAGATCGTGGATTACGTCGCCAGTCAAGTAACAACCGCGAAAAAGTTGCGCGG
AGGAGTTGTGTTTGTGGACGAAGTACCGAAAGGTCTTACCGGAAAACTCGACGCAAGAAAAATCAGAGAG
ATCCTCATAAAGGCCAAGAAGGGCGGAAAGATCGCCGTGGGTTCGGATTATAAGGACCATGACGGAGACT
ATAAGGACCATGACCTCGACGCTGCAGCAGCGGATTATAAGGACGATGACGATAAGTGAGCTTGTCCTGC
TTTAATGAGATATGCGAGAAGCCTATGATCGCATGATATTTGCTTTCAATTCTGTTGTGCACGTTGTAAA
AAACCTGAGCATGTGTAGCTCAGATCCTTACCGCCGGTTTCGGTTCATTCTAATGAATATATCACCCGTT
ACTATCGTATTTTTATGAATAATATTCTCCGTTCAATTTACTGATTGTACCCTACTACTTATATGTACAA
TATTAAAATGAAAACAATATATTGTGCTGAATAGGTTTATAGCGACATCTATGATAGAGCGCCACAATAA
CAAACAATTGCGTTTTATTATTACAAATCCAATTTTAAAAAAAGCGGCAGAACCGGTCAAACCTAAAAGA
CTGATTACATAAATCTTATTCAAATTTCAAAAGTGCCCCAGGGGCTAGTATCTACGACACACCGAGCGGC
GAACTAATAACGCTCACTGAAGGGAACTCCGGTTCCCCGCCGGCGCGCATGGGTGAGATTCCTTGAAGTT
GAGTATTGGCCGTCCGCTCTACCGAAAGTTACGGGCACCATTCAACCCGGTCCAGCACGGCGGCCGGGTA
ACCGACTTGCTGCCCCGAGAATTATGCAGCATTTTTTTGGTGTATGTGGGCCCCAAATGAAGTGCAGGTC
AAACCTTGACAGTGACGACAAATCGTTGGGCGGGTCCAGGGCGAATTTTGCGACAACATGTCGAGGCTCA
GCAGGACCGCTGCAATTGTCTTCTGCACGAAGTGGTTTAAACTATCAGTGTTTGACAGGATATATTGGCG
GGTAAACCTAAGAGAAAAGAGCGTTTATTAGAATAATCGGATATTTAAAAGGGCGTGAAAAGGTTTATCC
GTTCGTCCATTTGTATGTGCATGCCAACCACAGGGTTCCCCAGATCAGGCGCTGGCTGCTGAACCCCCAG
CCGGAACTGACCCCACAAGGCCCTAGCGTTTGCAATGCACCAGGTCATCATTGACCCAGGCGTGTTCCAC
CAGGCCGCTGCCTCGCAACTCTTCGCAGGCTTCGCCGACCTGCTCGCGCCACTTCTTCACGCGGGTGGAA
TCCGATCCGCACATGAGGCGGAAGGTTTCCAGCTTGAGCGGGTACGGCTCCCGGTGCGAGCTGAAATAGT
CGAACATCCGTCGGGCCGTCGGCGACAGCTTGCGGTACTTCTCCCATATGAATTTCGTGTAGTGGTCGCC
AGCAAACAGCACGACGATTTCCTCGTCGATCAGGACCTGGCAACGGGACGTTTTCTTGCCACGGTCCAGG
ACGCGGAAGCGGTGCAGCAGCGACACCGATTCCAGGTGCCCAACGCGGTCGGACGTGAAGCCCATCGCCG
TCGCCTGTAGGCGCGACAGGCATTCCTCGGCCTTCGTGTAATACCGGCCATTGATCGACCAGCCCAGGTC
CTGGCAAAGCTCGTAGAACGTGAAGGTGATCGGCTCGCCGATAGGGGTGCGCTTCGCGTACTCCAACACC
TGCTGCCACACCAGTTCGTCATCGTCGGCCCGCAGCTCGACGCCGGTGTAGGTGATCTTCACGTCCTTGT
TGACGTGGAAAATGACCTTGTTTTGCAGCGCCTCGCGCGGGATTTTCTTGTTGCGCGTGGTGAACAGGGC
AGAGCGGGCCGTGTCGTTTGGCATCGCTCGCATCGTGTCCGGCCACGGCGCAATATCGAACAAGGAAAGC
TGCATTTCCTTGATCTGCTGCTTCGTGTGTTTCAGCAACGCGGCCTGCTTGGCCTCGCTGACCTGTTTTG
CCAGGTCCTCGCCGGCGGTTTTTCGCTTCTTGGTCGTCATAGTTCCTCGCGTGTCGATGGTCATCGACTT
CGCCAAACCTGCCGCCTCCTGTTCAAGACGACGCGAACGCTCCACGGCGGCCGATGGCGCGGGCAGGGCA
GGGGGAGCCAGTTGCACGCTGTCGCGCTCGATCTTGGCCGTAGCTTGCTGGACCATCGAGCCGACGGACT
GGAAGGTTTCGCGGGGCGCACGCATGACGGTGCGGCTTGCGATGGTTTCGGCATCCTCGGCGGAAAACCC
CGCGTCGATCAGTTCTTGCCTGTATGCCTTCCGGTCAAACGTCCGATTCATTCACCCTCCTTGCGGGATT
GCCCCGACTCACGCCGGGGCAATGTGCCCTTATTCCTGATTTGACCCGCCTGGTGCCTTGGTGTCCAGAT
AATCCACCTTATCGGCAATGAAGTCGGTCCCGTAGACCGTCTGGCCGTCCTTCTCGTACTTGGTATTCCG
AATCTTGCCCTGCACGAATACCAGCGACCCCTTGCCCAAATACTTGCCGTGGGCCTCGGCCTGAGAGCCA
AAACACTTGATGCGGAAGAAGTCGGTGCGCTCCTGCTTGTCGCCGGCATCGTTGCGCCACATCTAGGATC
TGCCAGGAACCGTAAAAAGGCCGCGTTGCTGGCGTTTTTCCATAGGCTCCGCCCCCCTGACGAGCATCAC
AAAAATCGACGCTCAAGTCAGAGGTGGCGAAACCCGACAGGACTATAAAGATACCAGGCGTTTCCCCCTG
GAAGCTCCCTCGTGCGCTCTCCTGTTCCGACCCTGCCGCTTACCGGATACCTGTCCGCCTTTCTCCCTTC
GGGAAGCGTGGCGCTTTCTCATAGCTCACGCTGTAGGTATCTCAGTTCGGTGTAGGTCGTTCGCTCCAAG
CTGGGCTGTGTGCACGAACCCCCCGTTCAGCCCGACCGCTGCGCCTTATCCGGTAACTATCGTCTTGAGT
CCAACCCGGTAAGACACGACTTATCGCCACTGGCAGCAGCCACTGGTAACAGGATTAGCAGAGCGAGGTA
TGTAGGCGGTGCTACAGAGTTCTTGAAGTGGTGGCCTAACTACGGCTACACTAGAAGAACAGTATTTGGT
ATCTGCGCTCTGCTGAAGCCAGTTACCTTCGGAAAAAGAGTTGGTAGCTCTTGATCCGGCAAACAAACCA
CCGCTGGTAGCGGTGGTTTTTTTGTTTGCAAGCAGCAGATTACGCGCAGAAAAAAAGGATCTCAAGAAGA
TCCTTTGATCTTTTCTACGGGGTCTGACGCTCAGTGGAACGAAAACTCACGTTAAGGGATTTTGGTCATG
AGATTATCAAAAAGGATCTTCACCTAGATCCTTTTAAATTAAAAATGAAGTTTTAAATCAATCTAAAGTA
TATATGAGTAAACTTGGTCTGACAGTTACCAATGCTTAATCAGTGAGGCACCTATCTCAGCGATCTGTCT
ATTTCGTTCATCCATAGTTGCCTGACTCCCCGTCGTGTAGATAACTACGATACGGGAGGGCTTACCATCT
GGCCCCAGTGCTGCAATGATACCGCGAGAACCACGCTCACCGGCTCCAGATTTATCAGCAATAAACCAGC
CAGCCGGAAGGGCCGAGCGCAGAAGTGGTCCTGCAACTTTATCCGCCTCCATCCAGTCTATTAATTGTTG
CCGGGAAGCTAGAGTAAGTAGTTCGCCAGTTAATAGTTTGCGCAACGTTGTTGCCATTGCTACAGGCATC
GTGGTGTCACGCTCGTCGTTTGGTATGGCTTCATTCAGCTCCGGTTCCCAACGATCAAGGCGAGTTACAT
GATCCCCCATGTTGTGCAAAAAAGCGGTTAGCTCCTTCGGTCCTCCGATCGTTGTCAGAAGTAAGTTGGC
CGCAGTGTTATCACTCATGGTTATGGCAGCACTGCATAATTCTCTTACTGTCATGCCATCCGTAAGATGC
TTTTCTGTGACTGGTGAGTACTCAACCAAGTCATTCTGAGAATAGTGTATGCGGCGACCGAGTTGCTCTT
GCCCGGCGTCAATACGGGATAATACCGCGCCACATAGCAGAACTTTAAAAGTGCTCATCATTGGAAAACG
TTCTTCGGGGCGAAAACTCTCAAGGATCTTACCGCTGTTGAGATCCAGTTCGATGTAACCCACTCGTGCA
CCCAACTGATCTTCAGCATCTTTTACTTTCACCAGCGTTTCTGGGTGAGCAAAAACAGGAAGGCAAAATG
CCGCAAAAAAGGGAATAAGGGCGACACGGAAATGTTGAATACTCATACTCTTCCTTTTTCAATATTATTG
AAGCATTTATCAAGGTTATTGTCTCATGAGCGGATACATATTTGAATGTATTTAGAAAAATAAACAAATA
GGGGTTCCGCGCACGAATTGGCCAGCGCTGCCATTTTTGGGGTGAGGCCGTTCGCGGCCGAGGGGCGCAG
CCCCTGGGGGGATGGGAGGCCCGCGTT
